>Addgene plasmid #47076 | pBMN ltDHFR(DD)-YFP | depositor full sequence | sequence record 67102 | pBMN ltDHFR(DD)-YFP sequence 8177 bps
AATGAAAGACCCCACCTGTAGGTTTGGCAAGCTAGCTTAAGTAACGCCATTTTGCAAGGCATGGAAAAAT
ACATAACTGAGAATAGAAAAGTTCAGATCAAGGTCAGGAACAGATGGAACAGCTGAATATGGGCCAAAGC
GGATATCTGTGGTAAGCAGTTCCTGCCCCGGCTCAGGGCCAAGAACAGATGGAACAGCTGAATATGGGCC
AAACAGGATATCTGTGGTAAGCAGTTCCTGCCCCGGCTCAGGGCCAAGAACAGATGGTCCCCAGATGCGG
TCCAGCCCTCAGCAGTTTCTAGAGAACCATCAGATGTTTCCAGGGTGCCCCAAGGACCTGAAATGACCCT
GTGCCTTATTTGAACTAACCAATCAGTTCGCTTCTCGCTTCTGTTCGCGCGCTTCTGCTCCCCGAGCTCA
ATAAAAGAGCCCACAACCCCTCACTCGGGGCGCCAGTCCTCCGATTGACTGAGTCGCCCGGGTACCCGTG
TATCCAATAAACCCTCTTGCAGTTGCATCCGACTTGTGGTCTCGCTGTTCCTTGGGAGGGTCTCCTCTGA
GTGATTGACTACCCGTCAGCGGGGGTCTTTCATTTGGGGGCTCGTCCGGGATCGGGAGACCCCTGCCCAG
GGACCACCGACCCACCACCGGGAGGTAAGCTGGCCAGCAACTTATCTGTGTCTGTCCGATTGTCTAGTGT
CTATGACTGATTTTATGCGCCTGCGTCGGTACTAGTTAGCTAACTAGCTCTGTATCTGGCGGACCCGTGG
TGGAACTGACGAGTTCGGAACACCCGGCCGCAACCCTGGGAGACGTCCCAGGGACTTCGGGGGCCGTTTT
TGTGGCCCGACCTGAGTCCAAAAATCCCGATCGTTTTGGACTCTTTGGTGCACCCCCCTTAGAGGAGGGA
TATGTGGTTCTGGTAGGAGACGAGAACCTAAAACAGTTCCCGCCTCCGTCTGAATTTTTGCTTTCGGTTT
GGGACCGAAGCCGCGCCGCGCGTCTTGTCTGCTGCAGCATCGTTCTGTGTTGTCTCTGTCTGACTGTGTT
TCTGTATTTGTCTGAAAATATGGGCCCGGGCCAGACTGTTACCACTCCCTTAAGTTTGACCTTAGGTCAC
TGGAAAGATGTCGAGCGGATCGCTCACAACCAGTCGGTAGATGTCAAGAAGAGACGTTGGGTTACCTTCT
GCTCTGCAGAATGGCCAACCTTTAACGTCGGATGGCCGCGAGACGGCACCTTTAACCGAGACCTCATCAC
CCAGGTTAAGATCAAGGTCTTTTCACCTGGCCCGCATGGACACCCAGACCAGGTCCCCTACATCGTGACC
TGGGAAGCCTTGGCTTTTGACCCCCCTCCCTGGGTCAAGCCCTTTGTACACCCTAAGCCTCCGCCTCCTC
TTCCTCCATCCGCCCCGTCTCTCCCCCTTGAACCTCCTCGTTCGACCCCGCCTCGATCCTCCCTTTATCC
AGCCCTCACTCCTTCTCTAGGCGCCCCCATATGGCCATATGAGATCTTATATGGGGCACCCCCGCCCCTT
GTAAACTTCCCTGACCCTGACATGACAAGAGTTACTAACAGCCCCTCTCTCCAAGCTCACTTACAGGCTC
TCTACTTAGTCCAGCACGAAGTCTGGAGACCTCTGGCGGCACGTACCAAGAACAACTGGACCGACCGGTG
GTACCTCACCCTTACCGAGTCGGCGACACAGTGTGGGTCCGCCGACACCAGACTAAGAACCTAGAACCTC
GCTGGAAAGGACCTTACACAGTCCTGCTGACCACCCCCACCGCCCTCAAAGTAGACGGCATCGCAGCTTG
GATACACGCCGCCCACGTGAAGGCTGCCGACCCCGGGGGTGGACCATCCTCTAGACTGCCGGATCCGCCA
CCATGATCAGTCTGATTGCGGCGTTAGCGGTAGATCACGTTATCGGCATGGAAAACGCCATGCCGTGGAG
CCTGCCTGCCGATCTCGCCTGGTTTAAACGCAACACCTTAAATAAACCCGTGATTATGGGCCGCCATACC
TGGGAATCAATCGGTCGTCCGTTGCCAGGACGCAAAAACATTATCCTCAGCAGTCAACCGAGTACGGACG
ATCGCGTAACGTGGGTGAAGTCGGCGGATGAAGCCATCGCGGCGTGTGGTGACGTACCAGAAATCATGGT
GATTGGCGGCGGTCGCGTTTATGAGCAGTTCTTGCCAAAAGCGCAAAAACTGTATCTGACGCATATCGAC
GCAGAAGTGGGAGGCGACACCCATTTCCCGGATTACGAGCCGGATGACTGGGGATCGGTATTCAGCGAAT
TCCACGATGCTGATGCGCAGAACTCTCACAGCTATTGCTTTGTGATTCTGGGGCGGCGAGCATGCGTGAG
CAAGGGCGAGGAGCTGTTCACCGGGGTGGTGCCCATCCTGGTCGAGCTGGACGGCGACGTAAACGGCCAC
AAGTTCAGCGTGTCCGGCGAGGGCGAGGGCGATGCCACCTACGGCAAGCTGACCCTGAAGTTCATCTGCA
CCACCGGCAAGCTGCCCGTGCCCTGGCCCACCCTCGTGACCACCTTCGGCTACGGCCTGCAGTGCTTCGC
CCGCTACCCCGACCACATGAAGCAGCACGACTTCTTCAAGTCCGCCATGCCCGAAGGCTACGTCCAGGAG
CGCACCATCTTCTTCAAGGACGACGGCAACTACAAGACCCGCGCCGAGGTGAAGTTCGAGGGCGACACCC
TGGTGAACCGCATCGAGCTGAAGGGCATCGACTTCAAGGAGGACGGCAACATCCTGGGGCACAAGCTGGA
GTACAACTACAACAGCCACAACGTCTATATCATGGCCGACAAGCAGAAGAACGGCATCAAGGTGAACTTC
AAGATCCGCCACAACATCGAGGACGGCAGCGTGCAGCTCGCCGACCACTACCAGCAGAACACCCCCATCG
GCGACGGCCCCGTGCTGCTGCCCGACAACCACTACCTGAGCTACCAGTCCGCCCTGAGCAAAGACCCCAA
CGAGAAGCGCGATCACATGGTCCTGCTGGAGTTCGTGACCGCCGCCGGGATCACTCTCGGCATGGACGAG
CTGTACAAGGTCGACTATCCGTACGACGTACCAGACTACGCACCGCGGCCGCTACGTAAATTCCGCCCCT
CTCCCTCCCCCCCCCCTAACGTTACTGGCCGAAGCCGCTTGGAATAAGGCCGGTGTGCGTTTGTCTATAT
GTTATTTTCCACCATATTGCCGTCTTTTGGCAATGTGAGGGCCCGGAAACCTGGCCCTGTCTTCTTGACG
AGCATTCCTAGGGGTCTTTCCCCTCTCGCCAAAGGAATGCAAGGTCTGTTGAATGTCGTGAAGGAAGCAG
TTCCTCTGGAAGCTTCTTGAAGACAAACAACGTCTGTAGCGACCCTTTGCAGGCAGCGGAACCCCCCACC
TGGCGACAGGTGCCTCTGCGGCCAAAAGCCACGTGTATAAGATACACCTGCAAAGGCGGCACAACCCCAG
TGCCACGTTGTGAGTTGGATAGTTGTGGAAAGAGTCAAATGGCTCTCCTCAAGCGTATTCAACAAGGGGC
TGAAGGATGCCCAGAAGGTACCCCATTGTATGGGATCTGATCTGGGGCCTCGGTGCACATGCTTTACATG
TGTTTAGTCGAGGTTAAAAAAACGTCTAGGCCCCCCGAACCACGGGGACGTGGTTTTCCTTTGAAAAACA
CGATGATAATATGGCCACAACCATGGTGAGCGGCCTGCTGAAGGAGAGTATGCGCATCAAGATGTACATG
GAGGGCACCGTGAACGGCCACTACTTCAAGTGCGAGGGCGAGGGCGACGGCAACCCCTTCGCCGGCACCC
AGAGCATGAGAATCCACGTGACCGAGGGCGCCCCCCTGCCCTTCGCCTTCGACATCCTGGCCCCCTGCTG
CGAGTACGGCAGCAGGACCTTCGTGCACCACACCGCCGAGATCCCCGACTTCTTCAAGCAGAGCTTCCCC
GAGGGCTTCACCTGGGAGAGAACCACCACCTACGAGGACGGCGGCATCCTGACCGCCCACCAGGACACCA
GCCTGGAGGGCAACTGCCTGATCTACAAGGTGAAGGTGCACGGCACCAACTTCCCCGCCGACGGCCCCGT
GATGAAGAACAAGAGCGGCGGCTGGGAGCCCAGCACCGAGGTGGTGTACCCCGAGAACGGCGTGCTGTGC
GGCCGGAACGTGATGGCCCTGAAGGTGGGCGACCGGCACCTGATCTGCCACCACTACACCAGCTACCGGA
GCAAGAAGGCCGTGCGCGCCCTGACCATGCCCGGCTTCCACTTCACCGACATCCGGCTCCAGATGCTGCG
GAAGAAGAAGGACGAGTACTTCGAGCTGTACGAGGCCAGCGTGGCCCGGTACAGCGACCTGCCCGAGAAG
GCCAACAGATCTCCCGGGATGGTGAGCGGCCTGCTGAAGGAGAGTATGCGCATCAAGATGTACATGGAGG
GCACCGTGAACGGCCACTACTTCAAGTGCGAGGGCGAGGGCGACGGCAACCCCTTCGCCGGCACCCAGAG
CATGAGAATCCACGTGACCGAGGGCGCCCCCCTGCCCTTCGCCTTCGACATCCTGGCCCCCTGCTGCGAG
TACGGCAGCAGGACCTTCGTGCACCACACCGCCGAGATCCCCGACTTCTTCAAGCAGAGCTTCCCCGAGG
GCTTCACCTGGGAGAGAACCACCACCTACGAGGACGGCGGCATCCTGACCGCCCACCAGGACACCAGCCT
GGAGGGCAACTGCCTGATCTACAAGGTGAAGGTGCACGGCACCAACTTCCCCGCCGACGGCCCCGTGATG
AAGAACAAGAGCGGCGGCTGGGAGCCCAGCACCGAGGTGGTGTACCCCGAGAACGGCGTGCTGTGCGGCC
GGAACGTGATGGCCCTGAAGGTGGGCGACCGGCACCTGATCTGCCACCACTACACCAGCTACCGGAGCAA
GAAGGCCGTGCGCGCCCTGACCATGCCCGGCTTCCACTTCACCGACATCCGGCTCCAGATGCTGCGGAAG
AAGAAGGACGAGTACTTCGAGCTGTACGAGGCCAGCGTGGCCCGGTACAGCGACCTGCCCGAGAAGGCCA
ACTGAGTCGACGATAAAATAAAAGATTTTATTTAGTCTCCAGAAAAAGGGGGGAATGAAAGACCCCACCT
GTAGGTTTGGCAAGCTAGCTTAAGTAACGCCATTTTGCAAGGCATGGAAAAATACATAACTGAGAATAGA
GAAGTTCAGATCAAGGTCAGGAACAGATGGAACAGCTGAATATGGGCCAAACAGGATATCTGTGGTAAGC
AGTTCCTGCCCCGGCTCAGGGCCAAGAACAGATGGAACAGCTGAATATGGGCCAAACAGGATATCTGTGG
TAAGCAGTTCCTGCCCCGGCTCAGGGCCAAGAACAGATGGTCCCCAGATGCGGTCCAGCCCTCAGCAGTT
TCTAGAGAACCATCAGATGTTTCCAGGGTGCCCCAAGGACCTGAAATGACCCTGTGCCTTATTTGAACTA
ACCAATCAGTTCGCTTCTCGCTTCTGTTCGCGCGCTTCTGCTCCCCGAGCTCAATAAAAGAGCCCACAAC
CCCTCACTCGGGGCGCCAGTCCTCCGATTGACTGAGTCGCCCGGGTACCCGTGTATCCAATAAACCCTCT
TGCAGTTGCATCCGACTTGTGGTCTCGCTGTTCCTTGGGAGGGTCTCCTCTGAGTGATTGACTACCCGTC
AGCGGGGGTCTTTCATTCACATGCAGCATGTATCAAAATTAATTTGGTTTTTTTTCTTAAGTATTTACAT
TAAATGGCCATAGTTGCATTAATGAATCGGCCAACGCGCGGGGAGAGGCGGTTTGCGTATTGGCGCTCTT
CCGCTTCCTCGCTCACTGACTCGCTGCGCTCGGTCGTTCGGCTGCGGCGAGCGGTATCAGCTCACTCAAA
GGCGGTAATACGGTTATCCACAGAATCAGGGGATAACGCAGGAAAGAACATGTGAGCAAAAGGCCAGCAA
AAGGCCAGGAACCGTAAAAAGGCCGCGTTGCTGGCGTTTTTCCATAGGCTCCGCCCCCCTGACGAGCATC
ACAAAAATCGACGCTCAAGTCAGAGGTGGCGAAACCCGACAGGACTATAAAGATACCAGGCGTTTCCCCC
TGGAAGCTCCCTCGTGCGCTCTCCTGTTCCGACCCTGCCGCTTACCGGATACCTGTCCGCCTTTCTCCCT
TCGGGAAGCGTGGCGCTTTCTCATAGCTCACGCTGTAGGTATCTCAGTTCGGTGTAGGTCGTTCGCTCCA
AGCTGGGCTGTGTGCACGAACCCCCCGTTCAGCCCGACCGCTGCGCCTTATCCGGTAACTATCGTCTTGA
GTCCAACCCGGTAAGACACGACTTATCGCCACTGGCAGCAGCCACTGGTAACAGGATTAGCAGAGCGAGG
TATGTAGGCGGTGCTACAGAGTTCTTGAAGTGGTGGCCTAACTACGGCTACACTAGAAGGACAGTATTTG
GTATCTGCGCTCTGCTGAAGCCAGTTACCTTCGGAAAAAGAGTTGGTAGCTCTTGATCCGGCAAACAAAC
CACCGCTGGTAGCGGTGGTTTTTTTGTTTGCAAGCAGCAGATTACGCGCAGAAAAAAAGGATCTCAAGAA
GATCCTTTGATCTTTTCTACGGGGTCTGACGCTCAGTGGAACGAAAACTCACGTTAAGGGATTTTGGTCA
TGAGATTATCAAAAAGGATCTTCACCTAGATCCTTTTAAATTAAAAATGAAGTTTGCGCAAATCAATCTA
AAGTATATATGAGTAAACTTGGTCTGACAGTTACCAATGCTTAATCAGTGAGGCACCTATCTCAGCGATC
TGTCTATTTCGTTCATCCATAGTTGCCTGACTCCCCGTCGTGTAGATAACTACGATACGGGAGGGCTTAC
CATCTGGCCCCAGTGCTGCAATGATACCGCGAGACCCACGCTCACCGGCTCCAGATTTATCAGCAATAAA
CCAGCCAGCCGGAAGGGCCGAGCGCAGAAGTGGTCCTGCAACTTTATCCGCCTCCATCCAGTCTATTAAT
TGTTGCCGGGAAGCTAGAGTAAGTAGTTCGCCAGTTAATAGTTTGCGCAACGTTGTTGCCATTGCTACAG
GCATCGTGGTGTCACGCTCGTCGTTTGGTATGGCTTCATTCAGCTCCGGTTCCCAACGATCAAGGCGAGT
TACATGATCCCCCATGTTGTGCAAAAAAGCGGTTAGCTCCTTCGGTCCTCCGATCGTTGTCAGAAGTAAG
TTGGCCGCAGTGTTATCACTCATGGTTATGGCAGCACTGCATAATTCTCTTACTGTCATGCCATCCGTAA
GATGCTTTTCTGTGACTGGTGAGTACTCAACCAAGTCATTCTGAGAATAGTGTATGCGGCGACCGAGTTG
CTCTTGCCCGGCGTCAACACGGGATAATACCGCGCCACATAGCAGAACTTTAAAAGTGCTCATCATTGGA
AAACGTTCTTCGGGGCGAAAACTCTCAAGGATCTTACCGCTGTTGAGATCCAGTTCGATGTAACCCACTC
GTGCACCCAACTGATCTTCAGCATCTTTTACTTTCACCAGCGTTTCTGGGTGAGCAAAAACAGGAAGGCA
AAATGCCGCAAAAAAGGGAATAAGGGCGACACGGAAATGTTGAATACTCATACTCTTCCTTTTTCAATAT
TATTGAAGCATTTATCAGGGTTATTGTCTCATGACATTAACCTATAAAAATAGGCGTATCACGAGGCCCT
TTCGTCTTCAAGAACAGCTTTGCTCTTAGGAGTTTCCTAATACATCCCAAACTCAAATATATAAAGCATT
TGACTTGTTCTATGCCCTAGGGGGCGGGGGGAAGCTAAGCCAGCTTTTTTTAACATTTAAAATGTTAATT
CCATTTTAAATGCACAGATGTTTTTATTTCATAAGGGTTTCAATGTGCATGAATGCTGCAATATTCCTGT
TACCAAAGCTAGTATAAATAAAAATAGATAAACGTGGAAATTACTTAGAGTTTCTGTCATTAACGTTTCC
TTCCTCAGTTGACAACATAAATGCGCTGCTGAGAAGCCAGTTTGCATCTGTCAGGATCAATTTCCCATTA
TGCCAGTCATATTAATTACTAGTCAATTAGTTGATTTTTATTTTTGACATATACATG
Features (pLannotate 1.2.2; 14 found; start..end, strand, type, name):
      1..594     +  LTR            LTR: long terminal repeat from Moloney murine leukemia virus
    657..1014    +  misc_feature   MMLV Ψ: packaging signal of Moloney murine leukemia virus (MMLV)
   1079..1495    +  CDS            gag (truncated): truncated Moloney murine leukemia virus (MMLV) gag gene lacking the start codon
   1505..1878    +  misc_feature   pol region: Moloney murine leukemia virus (MMLV) pol region containing the splice acceptor site
   1893..2368    +  CDS            ecDHFR (fragment): E. coli dihydrofolate reductase; folA
   2376..3089    +  CDS            EYFP: EYFP is a basic (constitutively fluorescent) green/yellow fluorescent protein published in 1996, derived from Aequorea victoria. It is reported to be a very rapidly-maturing weak dimer with high acid sensitivity.
   3257..3719    +  misc_feature   IRES: internal ribosome entry site (IRES) of the encephalomyocarditis virus (EMCV)
   3733..4416    +  CDS            HcRed1: far-red fluorescent variant of Heteractis crispa chromoprotein mammalian codon-optimized
   4429..5115    +  CDS            HcRed1: far-red fluorescent variant of Heteractis crispa chromoprotein mammalian codon-optimized
   5164..5757    +  LTR            LTR: long terminal repeat from Moloney murine leukemia virus
   5825..5873    -  CDS            lacI (fragment): lac repressor; lacI; The lac repressor binds to the lac operator to inhibit transcription in E. coli. This inhibition can be relieved by adding lactose or isopropyl-β-D-thiogalactopyranoside (IPTG).
   6059..6647    -  rep_origin     ori: high-copy-number ColE1/pMB1/pBR322/pUC origin of replication
   6821..7681    -  CDS            AmpR: β-lactamase; bla; confers resistance to ampicillin, carbenicillin, and related antibiotics
   7682..7734    -  promoter       AmpR promoter (fragment): bla
