[The description below was written by a language model from this plasmid's Addgene catalogue record and pLannotate feature annotations shown in this document.]
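Description:
pBMN ltDHFR(DD)-YFP is a Moloney murine leukemia virus-based retroviral vector of about 8.2 kb, built on the pBMN backbone. It is propagated in E. coli through a high-copy ColE1/pUC-type origin with ampicillin selection from the β-lactamase gene. The viral portion comprises two flanking MMLV LTRs, the Ψ packaging signal, a truncated gag lacking its start codon, and a pol fragment containing the splice acceptor. These elements allow the transcript to be packaged into retroviral particles when the viral proteins are supplied in trans, and the 5′ LTR serves as the promoter for the payload.

The payload is an E. coli dihydrofolate reductase (folA) destabilizing domain fused at its C terminus to EYFP. The record also lists a C-terminal HA tag, although this is not annotated in the feature table. The DHFR domain carries eight substitutions (R12H, N23S, G67S, V78A, E120G, E134G, E153V, E157G). These define the "lt" variant, which was selected to work as a destabilizing domain at low temperature. In general, such domains cause the fused protein to be degraded unless a stabilizing small-molecule ligand is present, so YFP fluorescence reports ligand-dependent protein stability. Downstream, an EMCV IRES drives translation of two consecutive HcRed1 coding sequences, apparently a tandem arrangement. This far-red signal is independent of the fusion and is the listed marker for identifying transduced cells.

The stated purpose is to regulate protein stability in Caenorhabditis elegans, where growth temperatures are lower than in mammalian culture. This plasmid itself is a retroviral construct, though, and so appears suited to characterizing the domain in cultured cells. The depositor identifies it as an N-terminal ltDHFR(DD) clone from the associated study.
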