Addgene plasmid #47076: pBMN ltDHFR(DD)-YFP
Purpose: ecDHFR based destable domain function at low temperature for regulating protein stability in Caenorhabditis elegans
Depositing lab: Thomas Wandless. Depositing organization: Stanford University. Publication: Rapid and Tunable Control of Protein Stability in Caenorhabditis elegans Using a Small Molecule. Cho U, Zimmerman SM, Chen LC, Owen E, Kim JV, Kim SK, Wandless TJ. PLoS One. 2013 Aug 22;8(8):e72393. doi: 10.1371/journal.pone.0072393. PubMed 23991108.
Backbone
  Vector backbone: pBMN
  Backbone manufacturer: Garry Nolan
  Backbone size w/o insert (bp): 6943
  Total vector size (bp): 8176
  Vector type: Retroviral
  Selectable markers: HcRed Fluorescence
Growth in bacteria
  Bacterial resistance: Ampicillin, 100 μg/mL
  Growth temperature: 30°C
  Growth strain: Top10
  Copy number: Unknown
Gene/Insert
  Gene/Insert name: ltDHFR(DD) (alt name: folA dihydrofolate reductase ( destable domain) with YFP fusion for low temperature)
  Species: E. coli
  Insert size (bp): 1236
  Mutation: amino acids mutations: R12H, N23S, G67S, V78A, E120G, E134G, E153V, E157G
  GenBank ID: AAC73159
  Promoter: LTR
  Tag / fusion protein: YFP (C terminal on insert); HA (C terminal on insert)
  Cloning method: Restriction Enzyme; 5′ cloning site BamHI (not destroyed); 3′ cloning site SphI (not destroyed)
  Sequencing primers: 5′ lab 32; 3′ LC47
Terms and licenses: Academic/Nonprofit Terms; Industry Terms: Not Available to Industry
Depositor comments: This N-terminal ltDHFR(DD) plasmid is the clone#22 in Table 1
How to cite: pBMN ltDHFR(DD)-YFP was a gift from Thomas Wandless (Addgene plasmid # 47076 ; http://n2t.net/addgene:47076 ; RRID:Addgene_47076)
