>Addgene plasmid #47076 | pBMN ltDHFR(DD)-YFP | addgene partial sequence | sequence record 68625 | pBMN_5
GACCATCCTCTAGACTGCCGGATCCGCCACCATGATCAGTCTGATTGCGGCGTTAGCGGTAGATCACGTT
ATCGGCATGGAAAACGCCATGCCGTGGAGCCTGCCTGCCGATCTCGCCTGGTTTAAACGCAACACCTTAA
ATAAACCCGTGATTATGGGCCGCCATACCTGGGAATCAATCGGTCGTCCGTTGCCAGGACGCAAAAACAT
TATCCTCAGCAGTCAACCGAGTACGGACGATCGCGTAACGTGGGTGAAGTCGGCGGATGAAGCCATCGCG
GCGTGTGGTGACGTACCAGAAATCATGGTGATTGGCGGCGGTCGCGTTTATGAGCAGTTCTTGCCAAAAG
CGCAAAAACTGTATCTGACGCATATCGACGCAGAAGTGGGAGGCGACACCCATTTCCCGGATTACGAGCC
GGATGACTGGGGATCGGTATTCAGCGAATTCCACGATGCTGATGCGCAGAACTCTCACAGCTATTGCTTT
GTGATTCTGGGGCGGCGAGCATGCGTGAGCAAGGGCGAGGAGCTGTTCACCGGGGTGGTGCCCATCCTGG
TCGAGCTGGACGGCGACGTAAACGGCCACAAGTTCAGCGTGTCCGGCGAGGGCGAGGGCGATGCCACCTA
CGGCAAGCTGACCCTGAAGTTCATCTGCACCACCGGCAAGCTGCCCGTGCCCTGGCCCACCCTCGTGACC
ACCTTCGGCTACGGCCTGCAGTGCTTCGCCCGCTACCCCGACCACATGAAGCAGCACGACTTCTTCAAGT
CCGCCATGCCCGAAGGCTACGTCCAGGAGCGCACCATCTTCTTCAAGGACGACGGCAACTACAAGACCCG
CGCCGAGGTGAAGTTCGAGGGCGACACCCTGGTGAACCGCATCGAGCTGAAGGGCATCGACTTCAAGGAG
GACGGCAACATCCTGGGGCACAAGCTGGA
