>Addgene plasmid #47076 | pBMN ltDHFR(DD)-YFP | addgene partial sequence | sequence record 68954 | IRES-F 5'-TGGCTCTCCTCAAGCGTATT-3'
CCAGAAGGTACCCCATTGTATGGGATCTGATCTGGGGCCTCGGTGCACATGCTTTACATGTGTTTAGTCG
AGGTTAAAAAAACGTCTAGGCCCCCCGAACCACGGGGACGTGGTTTTCCTTTGAAAAACACGATGATAAT
ATGGCCACAACCATGGTGAGCGGCCTGCTGAAGGAGAGTATGCGCATCAAGATGTACATGGAGGGCACCG
TGAACGGCCACTACTTCAAGTGCGAGGGCGAGGGCGACGGCAACCCCTTCGCCGGCACCCAGAGCATGAG
AATCCACGTGACCGAGGGCGCCCCCCTGCCCTTCGCCTTCGACATCCTGGCCCCCTGCTGCGAGTACGGC
AGCAGGACCTTCGTGCACCACACCGCCGAGATCCCCGACTTCTTCAAGCAGAGCTTCCCCGAGGGCTTCA
CCTGGGAGAGAACCACCACCTACGAGGACGGCGGCATCCTGACCGCCCACCAGGACACCAGCCTGGAGGG
CAACTGCCTGATCTACAAGGTGAAGGTGCACGGCACCAACTTCCCCGCCGACGGCCCCGTGATGAAGAAC
AAGAGCGGCGGCTGGGAGCCCAGCACCGAGGTGGTGTACCCCGAGAACGGCGTGCTGTGCGGCCGGAACG
TGATGGCCCTGAAGGTGGGCGACCGGCACCTGATCTGCCACCACTACACCAGCTACCGGAGCAAGAAGGC
CGTGCGCGCCCTGACCATGCCCGGCTTCCACTTCACCGACATCCGGCTCCAGATGCTGCGGAAGAAGAAG
GACGAGTACTTCGAGCTGTACGAGGCCAGCGTGGCCCGGTACAGCGACCTGCCCGAGAAGGCCAACAGAT
CTCCCGGGATGGTGAGCGGCCTGCTGAAGGAGAGTATGCGCATCAAGATGTACATGGAGGGCACCGTGAA
CGGCCACTACTTCAAGTGCGA
