>Addgene plasmid #47076 | pBMN ltDHFR(DD)-YFP | addgene partial sequence | sequence record 69595 | EGFP-N 5'-CGTCGCCGTCCAGCTCGACCAG-3'
GCTCCTCGCCCTTGCTCACGCATGCTCGCCGCCCCAGAATCACAAAGCAATAGCTGTGAGAGTTCTGCGC
ATCAGCATCGTGGAATTCGCTGAATACCGATCCCCAGTCATCCGGCTCGTAATCCGGGAAATGGGTGTCG
CCTCCCACTTCTGCGTCGATATGCGTCAGATACAGTTTTTGCGCTTTTGGCAAGAACTGCTCATAAACGC
GACCGCCGCCAATCACCATGATTTCTGGTACGTCACCACACGCCGCGATGGCTTCATCCGCCGACTTCAC
CCACGTTACGCGATCGTCCGTACTCGGTTGACTGCTGAGGATAATGTTTTTGCGTCCTGGCAACGGACGA
CCGATTGATTCCCAGGTATGGCGGCCCATAATCACGGGTTTATTTAAGGTGTTGCGTTTAAACCAGGCGA
GATCGGCAGGCAGGCTCCACGGCATGGCGTTTTCCATGCCGATAACGTGATCTACCGCTAACGCCGCAAT
CAGACTGATCATGGTGGCGGATCCGGCAGTCTAGAGGATGGTCCACCCCCGGGGTCGGCAGCCTTCACGT
GGGCGGCGTGTATCCAAGCTGCGATGCCGTCTACTTTGAGGGCGGTGGGGGTGGTCAGCAGGACTGTGTA
AGGTCCTTTCCAGCGAGGTTCTAGGTTCTTAGTCTGGTGTCGGCGGACCCACACTGTGTCGCCGACTCGG
TAAGGGTGAGGTACCACCGGTCGGTCCAGTTGTTCTTGGTAGGCTGCCGCCAGAGGTCTCCAGACTTCGT
GCTGGACTAAGTAGAGAGCCTGTAAGTGAGCTTGGAGAGAGGGGCTGTTAGTAACTCTTGTCATGTCAGG
GTCAGGGAAGTTTACAAGGGGCGGGGGTGCCCCATATAAGATCTCATATGGCCATATGGGGGCGCCTAGA
GAAGGAGTGAGGGCTGGATAAAGGGAGGA
